Addgene plasmid #235609: PX459_L31_CRISPR_upstream_sgRNA
Purpose: Encodes CRISPR gRNA for cleaving upstream of insertion site at C terminus of mouse Rpl31
Depositing lab: Maria Barna. Depositing organization: Stanford University. Publication: A subcellular map of translational machinery composition and regulation at the single-molecule level. Zhang Z, Xu A, Bai Y, Chen Y, Cates K, Kerr C, Bermudez A, Susanto TT, Wysong K, Garcia Marques FJ, Nolan GP, Pitteri S, Barna M. Science. 2025 Mar 7;387(6738):eadn2623. doi: 10.1126/science.adn2623. Epub 2025 Mar 7. PubMed 40048539.
Backbone
  Vector backbone: PX459
  Vector type: CRISPR
Growth in bacteria
  Bacterial resistance: Ampicillin, 100 μg/mL
  Growth temperature: 37°C
  Growth strain: NEB Stable
  Copy number: High Copy
Gene/Insert
  Gene/Insert name: Rpl31 C-terminus upstream sgRNA
  gRNA/shRNA sequence: GATCTACAGACGGTCAACGT
  Species: M. musculus (mouse)
  Cloning method: Other
Terms and licenses: Academic/Nonprofit Terms; Industry Terms: Not Available to Industry
How to cite: PX459_L31_CRISPR_upstream_sgRNA was a gift from Maria Barna (Addgene plasmid # 235609 ; http://n2t.net/addgene:235609 ; RRID:Addgene_235609)
