[The description below was written by a language model from this plasmid's Addgene catalogue record and pLannotate feature annotations shown in this document.]
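Description:
PX459_L31_CRISPR_upstream_sgRNA is an all-in-one mammalian CRISPR/Cas9 expression plasmid built on the PX459 backbone, about 9.2 kb in the sequenced record. It carries a guide RNA targeting mouse Rpl31, designed to cut upstream of an intended insertion site at the C terminus of the gene. In bacteria it is maintained as a high-copy plasmid through a ColE1/pUC-type origin and selected with ampicillin via the β-lactamase gene and its own promoter. An f1 phage origin is also present, along with small remnants of pBR322 bom and rop sequences and a single annotated AAV2 ITR that is a leftover of the backbone's lineage rather than a functional packaging arrangement.

The plasmid contains two expression units. A human U6 RNA polymerase III promoter drives the Rpl31-specific spacer fused to the Streptococcus pyogenes guide RNA scaffold; a second partial scaffold fragment is annotated just downstream. Separately, a hybrid promoter made of the CMV enhancer, chicken β-actin promoter and a hybrid intron drives S. pyogenes Cas9. The annotation software splits Cas9 into N- and C-terminal portions, but these are contiguous and span the numbering origin. Cas9 is followed by a nucleoplasmin nuclear localization signal and then a puromycin N-acetyltransferase coding sequence, with a bovine growth hormone polyadenylation signal ending the transcript. The linker joining Cas9 to the puromycin marker is not annotated in the feature table. Puromycin resistance permits enrichment of transfected mammalian cells.

The "upstream" designation suggests pairing with a companion guide cutting on the other side of the insertion site, for C-terminal knock-in at the ribosomal protein gene Rpl31 in mouse cells. The record does not describe the donor or the inserted sequence.
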