Features (pLannotate 1.2.2; 19 found; start..end, strand, type, name):
    573..620     +  CDS            nucleoplasmin NLS: bipartite nuclear localization signal from nucleoplasmin
    690..1289    +  CDS            PuroR (fragment): puromycin N-acetyltransferase; pac from Streptomyces; confers resistance to puromycin
   1323..1434    +  polyA_signal   bGH poly(A) signal: bovine growth hormone polyadenylation signal
   1539..1679    +  repeat_region  AAV2 ITR: inverted terminal repeat of adeno-associated virus serotype 2 inverted
   1684..1735    -  misc_feature   bom (fragment): basis of mobility region from pBR322
   1754..2209    +  rep_origin     f1 ori (sequence partly withheld): f1 bacteriophage origin of replication; arrow indicates direction of (+) strand synthesis
   2210..2259    -  misc_feature   bom (fragment): basis of mobility region from pBR322
   2361..2396    -  CDS            rop (fragment): Rop protein, which maintains plasmids at low copy number; rop
   2491..2595    +  promoter       AmpR promoter: bla
   2596..3456    +  CDS            AmpR: β-lactamase; bla; confers resistance to ampicillin, carbenicillin, and related antibiotics
   3627..4215    +  rep_origin     ori: high-copy-number ColE1/pMB1/pBR322/pUC origin of replication
   4277..4517    +  promoter       U6 promoter: RNA polymerase III promoter for human U6 snRNA
   4547..4622    +  misc_RNA       gRNA scaffold: guide RNA scaffold for the Streptococcus pyogenes CRISPR/Cas9 system
   4629..4672    +  misc_RNA       gRNA scaffold (fragment): guide RNA scaffold for the Streptococcus pyogenes CRISPR/Cas9 system
   4719..5004    +  enhancer       CMV enhancer: human cytomegalovirus immediate early enhancer; contains an 18-bp deletion relative to the standard CMV enhancer
   5006..5283    +  promoter       chicken β-actin promoter: No description available
   5284..5511    +  intron         hybrid intron: hybrid between chicken β-actin (CBA) and minute virus of mice (MMV) introns (Gray et al., 2011)
   5649..7250    +  CDS            Cas9(N): N-terminal portion of Streptococcus pyogenes Cas9 (Zetsche et al., 2015)
   7251..572     +  CDS            Cas9(C) (across the origin): C-terminal portion of Streptococcus pyogenes Cas9 (Zetsche et al., 2015)
>Addgene plasmid #235609 | PX459_L31_CRISPR_upstream_sgRNA | addgene full sequence | sequence record 467526 | Addgene NGS Result
CCATCGACTTTCTGGAAGCCAAGGGCTACAAAGAAGTGAAAAAGGACCTGATCATCAAGCTGCCTAAGTA
CTCCCTGTTCGAGCTGGAAAACGGCCGGAAGAGAATGCTGGCCTCTGCCGGCGAACTGCAGAAGGGAAAC
GAACTGGCCCTGCCCTCCAAATATGTGAACTTCCTGTACCTGGCCAGCCACTATGAGAAGCTGAAGGGCT
CCCCCGAGGATAATGAGCAGAAACAGCTGTTTGTGGAACAGCACAAGCACTACCTGGACGAGATCATCGA
GCAGATCAGCGAGTTCTCCAAGAGAGTGATCCTGGCCGACGCTAATCTGGACAAAGTGCTGTCCGCCTAC
AACAAGCACCGGGATAAGCCCATCAGAGAGCAGGCCGAGAATATCATCCACCTGTTTACCCTGACCAATC
TGGGAGCCCCTGCCGCCTTCAAGTACTTTGACACCACCATCGACCGGAAGAGGTACACCAGCACCAAAGA
GGTGCTGGACGCCACCCTGATCCACCAGAGCATCACCGGCCTGTACGAGACACGGATCGACCTGTCTCAG
CTGGGAGGCGACAAAAGGCCGGCGGCCACGAAAAAGGCCGGCCAGGCAAAAAAGAAAAAGGAATTCGGCA
GTGGAGAGGGCAGAGGAAGTCTGCTAACATGCGGTGACGTCGAGGAGAATCCTGGCCCAATGACCGAGTA
CAAGCCCACGGTGCGCCTCGCCACCCGCGACGACGTCCCCAGGGCCGTACGCACCCTCGCCGCCGCGTTC
GCCGACTACCCCGCCACGCGCCACACCGTCGATCCGGACCGCCACATCGAGCGGGTCACCGAGCTGCAAG
AACTCTTCCTCACGCGCGTCGGGCTCGACATCGGCAAGGTGTGGGTCGCGGACGACGGCGCCGCGGTGGC
GGTCTGGACCACGCCGGAGAGCGTCGAAGCGGGGGCGGTGTTCGCCGAGATCGGCCCGCGCATGGCCGAG
TTGAGCGGTTCCCGGCTGGCCGCGCAGCAACAGATGGAAGGCCTCCTGGCGCCGCACCGGCCCAAGGAGC
CCGCGTGGTTCCTGGCCACCGTCGGAGTCTCGCCCGACCACCAGGGCAAGGGTCTGGGCAGCGCCGTCGT
GCTCCCCGGAGTGGAGGCGGCCGAGCGCGCCGGGGTGCCCGCCTTCCTGGAGACCTCCGCGCCCCGCAAC
CTCCCCTTCTACGAGCGGCTCGGCTTCACCGTCACCGCCGACGTCGAGGTGCCCGAAGGACCGCGCACCT
GGTGCATGACCCGCAAGCCCGGTGCCTGAGAATTCTAACTAGAGCTCGCTGATCAGCCTCGACTGTGCCT
TCTAGTTGCCAGCCATCTGTTGTTTGCCCCTCCCCCGTGCCTTCCTTGACCCTGGAAGGTGCCACTCCCA
CTGTCCTTTCCTAATAAAATGAGGAAATTGCATCGCATTGTCTGAGTAGGTGTCATTCTATTCTGGGGGG
TGGGGTGGGGCAGGACAGCAAGGGGGAGGATTGGGAAGAGAATAGCAGGCATGCTGGGGAGCGGCCGCAG
GAACCCCTAGTGATGGAGTTGGCCACTCCCTCTCTGCGCGCTCGCTCGCTCACTGAGGCCGGGCGACCAA
AGGTCGCCCGACGCCCGGGCTTTGCCCGGGCGGCCTCAGTGAGCGAGCGAGCGCGCAGCTGCCTGCAGGG
GCGCCTGATGCGGTATTTTCTCCTTACGCATCTGTGCGGTATTTCACACCGCATA
[95 nt withheld, positions 1736-1830]
T
[46 nt withheld, positions 1832-1877]
C
[141 nt withheld, positions 1879-2019]
CCTTTGACGTTGGAGTCCACGTTCTTT
[37 nt withheld, positions 2047-2083]
ACTCTATCTCGGGCTATTCTTTTGATTTATAAGGGATTTTGCCGATTTCGGTCTATTGGTTAAAAAATGA
GCTGATTTAACAAAAATTTAACGCGAATTTTAACAAAATATTAACGTTTACAATTTTATGGTGCACTCTC
AGTACAATCTGCTCTGATGCCGCATAGTTAAGCCAGCCCCGACACCCGCCAACACCCGCTGACGCGCCCT
GACGGGCTTGTCTGCTCCCGGCATCCGCTTACAGACAAGCTGTGACCGTCTCCGGGAGCTGCATGTGTCA
GAGGTTTTCACCGTCATCACCGAAACGCGCGAGACGAAAGGGCCTCGTGATACGCCTATTTTTATAGGTT
AATGTCATGATAATAATGGTTTCTTAGACGTCAGGTGGCACTTTTCGGGGAAATGTGCGCGGAACCCCTA
TTTGTTTATTTTTCTAAATACATTCAAATATGTATCCGCTCATGAGACAATAACCCTGATAAATGCTTCA
ATAATATTGAAAAAGGAAGAGTATGAGTATTCAACATTTCCGTGTCGCCCTTATTCCCTTTTTTGCGGCA
TTTTGCCTTCCTGTTTTTGCTCACCCAGAAACGCTGGTGAAAGTAAAAGATGCTGAAGATCAGTTGGGTG
CACGAGTGGGTTACATCGAACTGGATCTCAACAGCGGTAAGATCCTTGAGAGTTTTCGCCCCGAAGAACG
TTTTCCAATGATGAGCACTTTTAAAGTTCTGCTATGTGGCGCGGTATTATCCCGTATTGACGCCGGGCAA
GAGCAACTCGGTCGCCGCATACACTATTCTCAGAATGACTTGGTTGAGTACTCACCAGTCACAGAAAAGC
ATCTTACGGATGGCATGACAGTAAGAGAATTATGCAGTGCTGCCATAACCATGAGTGATAACACTGCGGC
CAACTTACTTCTGACAACGATCGGAGGACCGAAGGAGCTAACCGCTTTTTTGCACAACATGGGGGATCAT
GTAACTCGCCTTGATCGTTGGGAACCGGAGCTGAATGAAGCCATACCAAACGACGAGCGTGACACCACGA
TGCCTGTAGCAATGGCAACAACGTTGCGCAAACTATTAACTGGCGAACTACTTACTCTAGCTTCCCGGCA
ACAATTAATAGACTGGATGGAGGCGGATAAAGTTGCAGGACCACTTCTGCGCTCGGCCCTTCCGGCTGGC
TGGTTTATTGCTGATAAATCTGGAGCCGGTGAGCGTGGAAGCCGCGGTATCATTGCAGCACTGGGGCCAG
ATGGTAAGCCCTCCCGTATCGTAGTTATCTACACGACGGGGAGTCAGGCAACTATGGATGAACGAAATAG
ACAGATCGCTGAGATAGGTGCCTCACTGATTAAGCATTGGTAACTGTCAGACCAAGTTTACTCATATATA
CTTTAGATTGATTTAAAACTTCATTTTTAATTTAAAAGGATCTAGGTGAAGATCCTTTTTGATAATCTCA
TGACCAAAATCCCTTAACGTGAGTTTTCGTTCCACTGAGCGTCAGACCCCGTAGAAAAGATCAAAGGATC
TTCTTGAGATCCTTTTTTTCTGCGCGTAATCTGCTGCTTGCAAACAAAAAAACCACCGCTACCAGCGGTG
GTTTGTTTGCCGGATCAAGAGCTACCAACTCTTTTTCCGAAGGTAACTGGCTTCAGCAGAGCGCAGATAC
CAAATACTGTTCTTCTAGTGTAGCCGTAGTTAGGCCACCACTTCAAGAACTCTGTAGCACCGCCTACATA
CCTCGCTCTGCTAATCCTGTTACCAGTGGCTGCTGCCAGTGGCGATAAGTCGTGTCTTACCGGGTTGGAC
TCAAGACGATAGTTACCGGATAAGGCGCAGCGGTCGGGCTGAACGGGGGGTTCGTGCACACAGCCCAGCT
TGGAGCGAACGACCTACACCGAACTGAGATACCTACAGCGTGAGCTATGAGAAAGCGCCACGCTTCCCGA
AGGGAGAAAGGCGGACAGGTATCCGGTAAGCGGCAGGGTCGGAACAGGAGAGCGCACGAGGGAGCTTCCA
GGGGGAAACGCCTGGTATCTTTATAGTCCTGTCGGGTTTCGCCACCTCTGACTTGAGCGTCGATTTTTGT
GATGCTCGTCAGGGGGGCGGAGCCTATGGAAAAACGCCAGCAACGCGGCCTTTTTACGGTTCCTGGCCTT
TTGCTGGCCTTTTGCTCACATGTGAGGGCCTATTTCCCATGATTCCTTCATATTTGCATATACGATACAA
GGCTGTTAGAGAGATAATTGGAATTAATTTGACTGTAAACACAAAGATATTAGTACAAAATACGTGACGT
AGAAAGTAATAATTTCTTGGGTAGTTTGCAGTTTTAAAATTATGTTTTAAAATGGACTATCATATGCTTA
CCGTAACTTGAAAGTATTTCGATTTCTTGGCTTTATATATCTTGTGGAAAGGACGAAACACCGACGTTGA
CCGTCTGTAGATCGTTTTAGAGCTAGAAATAGCAAGTTAAAATAAGGCTAGTCCGTTATCAACTTGAAAA
AGTGGCACCGAGTCGGTGCTTTTTTGTTTTAGAGCTAGAAATAGCAAGTTAAAATAAGGCTAGTCCGTTT
TTAGCGCGTGCGCCAATTCTGCAGACAAATGGCTCTAGAGGTACCCGTTACATAACTTACGGTAAATGGC
CCGCCTGGCTGACCGCCCAACGACCCCCGCCCATTGACGTCAATAGTAACGCCAATAGGGACTTTCCATT
GACGTCAATGGGTGGAGTATTTACGGTAAACTGCCCACTTGGCAGTACATCAAGTGTATCATATGCCAAG
TACGCCCCCTATTGACGTCAATGACGGTAAATGGCCCGCCTGGCATTGTGCCCAGTACATGACCTTATGG
GACTTTCCTACTTGGCAGTACATCTACGTATTAGTCATCGCTATTACCATGGTCGAGGTGAGCCCCACGT
TCTGCTTCACTCTCCCCATCTCCCCCCCCTCCCCACCCCCAATTTTGTATTTATTTATTTTTTAATTATT
TTGTGCAGCGATGGGGGCGGGGGGGGGGGGGGGGCGCGCGCCAGGCGGGGCGGGGCGGGGCGAGGGGCGG
GGCGGGGCGAGGCGGAGAGGTGCGGCGGCAGCCAATCAGAGCGGCGCGCTCCGAAAGTTTCCTTTTATGG
CGAGGCGGCGGCGGCGGCGGCCCTATAAAAAGCGAAGCGCGCGGCGGGCGGGAGTCGCTGCGCGCTGCCT
TCGCCCCGTGCCCCGCTCCGCCGCCGCCTCGCGCCGCCCGCCCCGGCTCTGACTGACCGCGTTACTCCCA
CAGGTGAGCGGGCGGGACGGCCCTTCTCCTCCGGGCTGTAATTAGCTGAGCAAGAGGTAAGGGTTTAAGG
GATGGTTGGTTGGTGGGGTATTAATGTTTAATTACCTGGAGCACCTGCCTGAAATCACTTTTTTTCAGGT
TGGACCGGTGCCACCATGGACTATAAGGACCACGACGGAGACTACAAGGATCATGATATTGATTACAAAG
ACGATGACGATAAGATGGCCCCAAAGAAGAAGCGGAAGGTCGGTATCCACGGAGTCCCAGCAGCCGACAA
GAAGTACAGCATCGGCCTGGACATCGGCACCAACTCTGTGGGCTGGGCCGTGATCACCGACGAGTACAAG
GTGCCCAGCAAGAAATTCAAGGTGCTGGGCAACACCGACCGGCACAGCATCAAGAAGAACCTGATCGGAG
CCCTGCTGTTCGACAGCGGCGAAACAGCCGAGGCCACCCGGCTGAAGAGAACCGCCAGAAGAAGATACAC
CAGACGGAAGAACCGGATCTGCTATCTGCAAGAGATCTTCAGCAACGAGATGGCCAAGGTGGACGACAGC
TTCTTCCACAGACTGGAAGAGTCCTTCCTGGTGGAAGAGGATAAGAAGCACGAGCGGCACCCCATCTTCG
GCAACATCGTGGACGAGGTGGCCTACCACGAGAAGTACCCCACCATCTACCACCTGAGAAAGAAACTGGT
GGACAGCACCGACAAGGCCGACCTGCGGCTGATCTATCTGGCCCTGGCCCACATGATCAAGTTCCGGGGC
CACTTCCTGATCGAGGGCGACCTGAACCCCGACAACAGCGACGTGGACAAGCTGTTCATCCAGCTGGTGC
AGACCTACAACCAGCTGTTCGAGGAAAACCCCATCAACGCCAGCGGCGTGGACGCCAAGGCCATCCTGTC
TGCCAGACTGAGCAAGAGCAGACGGCTGGAAAATCTGATCGCCCAGCTGCCCGGCGAGAAGAAGAATGGC
CTGTTCGGAAACCTGATTGCCCTGAGCCTGGGCCTGACCCCCAACTTCAAGAGCAACTTCGACCTGGCCG
AGGATGCCAAACTGCAGCTGAGCAAGGACACCTACGACGACGACCTGGACAACCTGCTGGCCCAGATCGG
CGACCAGTACGCCGACCTGTTTCTGGCCGCCAAGAACCTGTCCGACGCCATCCTGCTGAGCGACATCCTG
AGAGTGAACACCGAGATCACCAAGGCCCCCCTGAGCGCCTCTATGATCAAGAGATACGACGAGCACCACC
AGGACCTGACCCTGCTGAAAGCTCTCGTGCGGCAGCAGCTGCCTGAGAAGTACAAAGAGATTTTCTTCGA
CCAGAGCAAGAACGGCTACGCCGGCTACATTGACGGCGGAGCCAGCCAGGAAGAGTTCTACAAGTTCATC
AAGCCCATCCTGGAAAAGATGGACGGCACCGAGGAACTGCTCGTGAAGCTGAACAGAGAGGACCTGCTGC
GGAAGCAGCGGACCTTCGACAACGGCAGCATCCCCCACCAGATCCACCTGGGAGAGCTGCACGCCATTCT
GCGGCGGCAGGAAGATTTTTACCCATTCCTGAAGGACAACCGGGAAAAGATCGAGAAGATCCTGACCTTC
CGCATCCCCTACTACGTGGGCCCTCTGGCCAGGGGAAACAGCAGATTCGCCTGGATGACCAGAAAGAGCG
AGGAAACCATCACCCCCTGGAACTTCGAGGAAGTGGTGGACAAGGGCGCTTCCGCCCAGAGCTTCATCGA
GCGGATGACCAACTTCGATAAGAACCTGCCCAACGAGAAGGTGCTGCCCAAGCACAGCCTGCTGTACGAG
TACTTCACCGTGTATAACGAGCTGACCAAAGTGAAATACGTGACCGAGGGAATGAGAAAGCCCGCCTTCC
TGAGCGGCGAGCAGAAAAAGGCCATCGTGGACCTGCTGTTCAAGACCAACCGGAAAGTGACCGTGAAGCA
GCTGAAAGAGGACTACTTCAAGAAAATCGAGTGCTTCGACTCCGTGGAAATCTCCGGCGTGGAAGATCGG
TTCAACGCCTCCCTGGGCACATACCACGATCTGCTGAAAATTATCAAGGACAAGGACTTCCTGGACAATG
AGGAAAACGAGGACATTCTGGAAGATATCGTGCTGACCCTGACACTGTTTGAGGACAGAGAGATGATCGA
GGAACGGCTGAAAACCTATGCCCACCTGTTCGACGACAAAGTGATGAAGCAGCTGAAGCGGCGGAGATAC
ACCGGCTGGGGCAGGCTGAGCCGGAAGCTGATCAACGGCATCCGGGACAAGCAGTCCGGCAAGACAATCC
TGGATTTCCTGAAGTCCGACGGCTTCGCCAACAGAAACTTCATGCAGCTGATCCACGACGACAGCCTGAC
CTTTAAAGAGGACATCCAGAAAGCCCAGGTGTCCGGCCAGGGCGATAGCCTGCACGAGCACATTGCCAAT
CTGGCCGGCAGCCCCGCCATTAAGAAGGGCATCCTGCAGACAGTGAAGGTGGTGGACGAGCTCGTGAAAG
TGATGGGCCGGCACAAGCCCGAGAACATCGTGATCGAAATGGCCAGAGAGAACCAGACCACCCAGAAGGG
ACAGAAGAACAGCCGCGAGAGAATGAAGCGGATCGAAGAGGGCATCAAAGAGCTGGGCAGCCAGATCCTG
AAAGAACACCCCGTGGAAAACACCCAGCTGCAGAACGAGAAGCTGTACCTGTACTACCTGCAGAATGGGC
GGGATATGTACGTGGACCAGGAACTGGACATCAACCGGCTGTCCGACTACGATGTGGACCATATCGTGCC
TCAGAGCTTTCTGAAGGACGACTCCATCGACAACAAGGTGCTGACCAGAAGCGACAAGAACCGGGGCAAG
AGCGACAACGTGCCCTCCGAAGAGGTCGTGAAGAAGATGAAGAACTACTGGCGGCAGCTGCTGAACGCCA
AGCTGATTACCCAGAGAAAGTTCGACAATCTGACCAAGGCCGAGAGAGGCGGCCTGAGCGAACTGGATAA
GGCCGGCTTCATCAAGAGACAGCTGGTGGAAACCCGGCAGATCACAAAGCACGTGGCACAGATCCTGGAC
TCCCGGATGAACACTAAGTACGACGAGAATGACAAGCTGATCCGGGAAGTGAAAGTGATCACCCTGAAGT
CCAAGCTGGTGTCCGATTTCCGGAAGGATTTCCAGTTTTACAAAGTGCGCGAGATCAACAACTACCACCA
CGCCCACGACGCCTACCTGAACGCCGTCGTGGGAACCGCCCTGATCAAAAAGTACCCTAAGCTGGAAAGC
GAGTTCGTGTACGGCGACTACAAGGTGTACGACGTGCGGAAGATGATCGCCAAGAGCGAGCAGGAAATCG
GCAAGGCTACCGCCAAGTACTTCTTCTACAGCAACATCATGAACTTTTTCAAGACCGAGATTACCCTGGC
CAACGGCGAGATCCGGAAGCGGCCTCTGATCGAGACAAACGGCGAAACCGGGGAGATCGTGTGGGATAAG
GGCCGGGATTTTGCCACCGTGCGGAAAGTGCTGAGCATGCCCCAAGTGAATATCGTGAAAAAGACCGAGG
TGCAGACAGGCGGCTTCAGCAAAGAGTCTATCCTGCCCAAGAGGAACAGCGATAAGCTGATCGCCAGAAA
GAAGGACTGGGACCCTAAGAAGTACGGCGGCTTCGACAGCCCCACCGTGGCCTATTCTGTGCTGGTGGTG
GCCAAAGTGGAAAAGGGCAAGTCCAAGAAACTGAAGAGTGTGAAAGAGCTGCTGGGGATCACCATCATGG
AAAGAAGCAGCTTCGAGAAGAATC
